>Addgene plasmid #208151 | AiP12162 - pAAV-AiE0400h-minBglobin-SYFP2-WPRE3-BGHpA (Alias: CN2162) | addgene full sequence | sequence record 410993 | Addgene NGS Result
CCTGCAGGCAGCTGCGCGCTCGCTCGCTCACTGAGGCCGCCCGGGCGTCGGGCGACCTTTGGTCGCCCGG
CCTCAGTGAGCGAGCGAGCGCGCAGAGAGGGAGTGGCCAACTCCATCACTAGGGGTTCCTGCGGCCGCAC
GCGTGTGCTTATGTTGATTACTTCTTTCAGCTGAATAGGGAATAAGGCCTCAAAAGGTTTATATCCAGTA
TTTGAGTACTTTTGTTATTCTCTTTAAAAAGTCAGTATTAGGCACTACTGGTTACTACCAGCTGAAGCCT
TACACAGCTGTGTATTTAGCATTTAATCATGCTAAGAATTGCTAATTAGAAAATCAAACCGGACAAAGCA
TACCCAGTGGAGTTGATACAATACCATTTCTGTTTGAGAACCATAAATAAATAATCTTTACGCATTAGTG
TTTCATTATAAGCATTTGTGCTGAATGTGGCAATATTTAACAAAATGTTTTAACTCACTAGAAATAATTT
CTTGATATTATCCTTTCACAGAAATCCGTAATCTCTTTAAAATATAGCCAGCCTTATCAAAATTAAGTTT
CAGAGCTCGGGCTGGGCATAAAAGTCAGGGCAGAGCCATCTATTGCTTACATTTGCTTCTGGGATCCAGA
TCTTTCGAAGCTAGCGCTACCGGTCGCCACCATGGTGAGCAAGGGCGAGGAGCTGTTCACCGGGGTGGTG
CCCATCCTGGTCGAGCTGGACGGCGACGTAAACGGCCACAAGTTCAGCGTGTCCGGCGAGGGCGAGGGCG
ATGCCACCTACGGCAAGCTGACCCTGAAGCTGATCTGCACCACCGGCAAGCTGCCCGTGCCCTGGCCCAC
CCTCGTGACCACCCTGGGCTACGGCGTGCAGTGCTTCGCCCGCTACCCCGACCACATGAAGCAGCACGAC
TTCTTCAAGTCCGCCATGCCCGAAGGCTACGTCCAGGAGCGCACCATCTTCTTCAAGGACGACGGCAACT
ACAAGACCCGCGCCGAGGTGAAGTTCGAGGGCGACACCCTGGTGAACCGCATCGAGCTGAAGGGCATCGA
CTTCAAGGAGGACGGCAACATCCTGGGGCACAAGCTGGAGTACAACTACAACAGCCACAACGTCTATATC
ACCGCCGACAAGCAGAAGAACGGCATCAAGGCCAACTTCAAGATCCGCCACAACATCGAGGACGGCGGCG
TGCAGCTCGCCGACCACTACCAGCAGAACACCCCCATCGGCGACGGCCCCGTGCTGCTGCCCGACAACCA
CTACCTGAGCTACCAGTCCAAGCTGAGCAAAGACCCCAACGAGAAGCGCGATCACATGGTCCTGCTGGAG
TTCGTGACCGCCGCCGGGATCACTCTCGGCATGGACGAGCTGTACAAGTAAGTCGACGGCGCGCCGCGGC
CGCGAATTCGATATCATAATCAACCTCTGGATTACAAAATTTGTGAAAGATTGACTGGTATTCTTAACTA
TGTTGCTCCTTTTACGCTATGTGGATACGCTGCTTTAATGCCTTTGTATCATGCTATTGCTTCCCGTATG
GCTTTCATTTTCTCCTCCTTGTATAAATCCTGGTTAGTTCTTGCCACGGCGGAACTCATCGCCGCCTGCC
TTGCCCGCTGCTGGACAGGGGCTCGGCTGTTGGGCACTGACAATTCCGTGGCTCGAGAGATCTTCGACTG
TGCCTTCTAGTTGCCAGCCATCTGTTGTTTGCCCCTCCCCCGTGCCTTCCTTGACCCTGGAAGGTGCCAC
TCCCACTGTCCTTTCCTAATAAAATGAGGAAATTGCATCGCATTGTCTGAGTAGGTGTCATTCTATTCTG
GGGGGTGGGGTGGGGCAGGACAGCAAGGGGGAGGATTGGGAAGACAATAGCAGGCATGAGATCTCACGTG
CGGACCGAGCGGCCGCAGGAACCCCTAGTGATGGAGTTGGCCACTCCCTCTCTGCGCGCTCGCTCGCTCA
CTGAGGCCGGGCGACCAAAGGTCGCCCGACGCCCGGGCTTTGCCCGGGCGGCCTCAGTGAGCGAGCGAGC
GCGCAGCTGCCTGCAGGGGCGCCTGATGCGGTATTTTCTCCTTACGCATCTGTGCGGTATTTCACACCGC
ATA
[95 nt withheld, positions 2104-2198]
T
[46 nt withheld, positions 2200-2245]
C
[141 nt withheld, positions 2247-2387]
CCTTTGACGTTGGAGTCCACGTTCTTT
[37 nt withheld, positions 2415-2451]
ACTCTATCTCGGGCTATTCTTTTGATTTATAAGGGATTTTGCCGATTTCGGTCTATTGGTTAAAAAATGA
GCTGATTTAACAAAAATTTAACGCGAATTTTAACAAAATATTAACGTTTACAATTTTATGGTGCACTCTC
AGTACAATCTGCTCTGATGCCGCATAGTTAAGCCAGCCCCGACACCCGCCAACACCCGCTGACGCGCCCT
GACGGGCTTGTCTGCTCCCGGCATCCGCTTACAGACAAGCTGTGACCGTCTCCGGGAGCTGCATGTGTCA
GAGGTTTTCACCGTCATCACCGAAACGCGCGAGACGAAAGGGCCTCGTGATACGCCTATTTTTATAGGTT
AATGTCATGATAATAATGGTTTCTTAGACGTCAGGTGGCACTTTTCGGGGAAATGTGCGCGGAACCCCTA
TTTGTTTATTTTTCTAAATACATTCAAATATGTATCCGCTCATGAGACAATAACCCTGATAAATGCTTCA
ATAATATTGAAAAAGGAAGAGTATGAGTATTCAACATTTCCGTGTCGCCCTTATTCCCTTTTTTGCGGCA
TTTTGCCTTCCTGTTTTTGCTCACCCAGAAACGCTGGTGAAAGTAAAAGATGCTGAAGATCAGTTGGGTG
CACGAGTGGGTTACATCGAACTGGATCTCAACAGCGGTAAGATCCTTGAGAGTTTTCGCCCCGAAGAACG
TTTTCCAATGATGAGCACTTTTAAAGTTCTGCTATGTGGCGCGGTATTATCCCGTATTGACGCCGGGCAA
GAGCAACTCGGTCGCCGCATACACTATTCTCAGAATGACTTGGTTGAGTACTCACCAGTCACAGAAAAGC
ATCTTACGGATGGCATGACAGTAAGAGAATTATGCAGTGCTGCCATAACCATGAGTGATAACACTGCGGC
CAACTTACTTCTGACAACGATCGGAGGACCGAAGGAGCTAACCGCTTTTTTGCACAACATGGGGGATCAT
GTAACTCGCCTTGATCGTTGGGAACCGGAGCTGAATGAAGCCATACCAAACGACGAGCGTGACACCACGA
TGCCTGTAGCAATGGCAACAACGTTGCGCAAACTATTAACTGGCGAACTACTTACTCTAGCTTCCCGGCA
ACAATTAATAGACTGGATGGAGGCGGATAAAGTTGCAGGACCACTTCTGCGCTCGGCCCTTCCGGCTGGC
TGGTTTATTGCTGATAAATCTGGAGCCGGTGAGCGTGGGTCTCGCGGTATCATTGCAGCACTGGGGCCAG
ATGGTAAGCCCTCCCGTATCGTAGTTATCTACACGACGGGGAGTCAGGCAACTATGGATGAACGAAATAG
ACAGATCGCTGAGATAGGTGCCTCACTGATTAAGCATTGGTAACTGTCAGACCAAGTTTACTCATATATA
CTTTAGATTGATTTAAAACTTCATTTTTAATTTAAAAGGATCTAGGTGAAGATCCTTTTTGATAATCTCA
TGACCAAAATCCCTTAACGTGAGTTTTCGTTCCACTGAGCGTCAGACCCCGTAGAAAAGATCAAAGGATC
TTCTTGAGATCCTTTTTTTCTGCGCGTAATCTGCTGCTTGCAAACAAAAAAACCACCGCTACCAGCGGTG
GTTTGTTTGCCGGATCAAGAGCTACCAACTCTTTTTCCGAAGGTAACTGGCTTCAGCAGAGCGCAGATAC
CAAATACTGTTCTTCTAGTGTAGCCGTAGTTAGGCCACCACTTCAAGAACTCTGTAGCACCGCCTACATA
CCTCGCTCTGCTAATCCTGTTACCAGTGGCTGCTGCCAGTGGCGATAAGTCGTGTCTTACCGGGTTGGAC
TCAAGACGATAGTTACCGGATAAGGCGCAGCGGTCGGGCTGAACGGGGGGTTCGTGCACACAGCCCAGCT
TGGAGCGAACGACCTACACCGAACTGAGATACCTACAGCGTGAGCTATGAGAAAGCGCCACGCTTCCCGA
AGGGAGAAAGGCGGACAGGTATCCGGTAAGCGGCAGGGTCGGAACAGGAGAGCGCACGAGGGAGCTTCCA
GGGGGAAACGCCTGGTATCTTTATAGTCCTGTCGGGTTTCGCCACCTCTGACTTGAGCGTCGATTTTTGT
GATGCTCGTCAGGGGGGCGGAGCCTATGGAAAAACGCCAGCAACGCGGCCTTTTTACGGTTCCTGGCCTT
TTGCTGGCCTTTTGCTCACATGT
Features (pLannotate 1.2.2; 14 found; start..end, strand, type, name):
     12..39      +  repeat_region  AAV2 ITR (fragment): inverted terminal repeat of adeno-associated virus serotype 2 inverted
     68..95      +  repeat_region  AAV2 ITR (fragment): inverted terminal repeat of adeno-associated virus serotype 2 inverted
    662..1378    +  CDS            SYFP2: SYFP2 is a basic (constitutively fluorescent) yellow fluorescent protein published in 2006, derived from Aequorea victoria. It is reported to be a very rapidly-maturing monomer with moderate acid sensitivity.
   1418..1575    +  misc_feature   WPRE (fragment): woodchuck hepatitis virus posttranscriptional regulatory element
   1581..1661    +  misc_feature   WPRE (fragment): woodchuck hepatitis virus posttranscriptional regulatory element
   1678..1789    +  polyA_signal   bGH poly(A) signal: bovine growth hormone polyadenylation signal
   1907..2047    +  repeat_region  AAV2 ITR: inverted terminal repeat of adeno-associated virus serotype 2 inverted
   2052..2103    -  misc_feature   bom (fragment): basis of mobility region from pBR322
   2122..2577    +  rep_origin     f1 ori (sequence partly withheld): f1 bacteriophage origin of replication; arrow indicates direction of (+) strand synthesis
   2578..2627    -  misc_feature   bom (fragment): basis of mobility region from pBR322
   2729..2764    -  CDS            rop (fragment): Rop protein, which maintains plasmids at low copy number; rop
   2859..2963    +  promoter       AmpR promoter: bla
   2964..3824    +  CDS            AmpR: β-lactamase; bla; confers resistance to ampicillin, carbenicillin, and related antibiotics
   3995..4583    +  rep_origin     ori: high-copy-number ColE1/pMB1/pBR322/pUC origin of replication
