[The description below was written by a language model from this plasmid's Addgene catalogue record and pLannotate feature annotations shown in this document.]
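Description:
AiP12162 - pAAV-AiE0400h-minBglobin-SYFP2-WPRE3-BGHpA (alias CN2162) is a recombinant AAV transfer plasmid of about 4.6 kb, built to produce enhancer-driven AAV vectors that label oligodendrocytes with a yellow fluorescent protein. It is propagated in bacteria as a high-copy plasmid through a ColE1/pUC-type origin and selected with ampicillin via the β-lactamase gene and its own promoter. The backbone also carries an f1 phage origin, along with small remnants of the pBR322 bom and rop regions. The recorded growth strain is a recombination-deficient host, which fits the need to keep the repeat-rich AAV2 inverted terminal repeats intact. The right ITR is annotated in full. The left one is detected only as two short fragments, which may reflect annotation or sequencing limits across this structured region.

Between the ITRs sits a single direct-expression cassette. According to the construct name and catalogue fields, the enhancer element AiE0400h is placed upstream of a minimal beta-globin promoter. Neither part is annotated in the feature table, but the unannotated stretch between the left ITR and the reporter is where they would lie. The minimal promoter has little activity on its own, so the enhancer is what confers cell-type specificity on transcription. The cassette drives SYFP2, a rapidly maturing monomeric yellow fluorescent protein derived from Aequorea victoria. This is followed by WPRE3, a shortened woodchuck hepatitis virus posttranscriptional element that boosts transcript expression while saving packaging space (annotated as two WPRE fragments), and then by the bovine growth hormone polyadenylation signal. Once packaged into AAV, the cassette expresses SYFP2 directly, with no recombinase dependence. The plasmid belongs to a collection of enhancer AAVs for genetic access to brain cell types.
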