Addgene plasmid #208151: AiP12162 - pAAV-AiE0400h-minBglobin-SYFP2-WPRE3-BGHpA (Alias: CN2162)
Purpose: Direct-expressing SYFP2 in oligodendrocytes AAV Virus
Depositing lab: Allen Institute for Brain Science & Boaz Levi. Depositing organization: Allen Institute. Publication: A suite of enhancer AAVs and transgenic mouse lines for genetic access to cortical cell types. Ben-Simon Y, Hooper M, Narayan S, Daigle TL, Dwivedi D, Way SW, Oster A, Stafford DA, Mich JK, Taormina MJ, Martinez RA, Opitz-Araya X, Roth JR, Alexander JR, Allen S, Amster A, Arbuckle J, Ayala A, Baker PM, Bakken TE, Barcelli T, Barta S, Bendrick J, Bertagnolli D, Bielstein C, Bishwakarma P, Bowlus J, Boyer G, Brouner K, Casian B, Casper T, Chakka AB, Chakrabarty R, Chance RK, Chavan S, Clark M, Colbert K, Collman F, Daniel S, Departee M, DiValentin P, Donadio N, Dotson N, Egdorf T, Fliss T, Gabitto M, Garcia J, Gary A, Gasperini M, Gloe J, Goldy J, Gore BB, Graybuck L, Greisman N, Haeseleer F, Halterman C, Haradon Z, Hastings SD, Helback O, Ho W, Hockemeyer D, Huang C, Huff S, Hunker A, Johansen N, Jones D, Juneau Z, Kalmbach B, Kannan M, Khem S, Kussick E, Kutsal R, Larsen R, Lee C, Lee AY, Leibly M, Lenz GH, Li S, Liang E, Lusk N, Madigan Z, Malloy J, Malone J, McCue R, Melchor J, Mollenkopf T, Moosman S, Morin E, Newman D, Ng L, Ngo K, Omstead V, Otto S, Oyama A, Pena N, Pham T, Phillips E, Pom CA, Potekhina L, Ransford S, Ray PL, Rette D, Reynoldson C, Rimorin C, Rocha D, Ruiz A, Sanchez REA, Sawyer L, Sedeno-Cortes A, Sevigny JP, Shapovalova N, Shepard N, Shulga L, Sigler AR, Siverts L, Soliman S, Somasundaram S, Staats B, Stewart K, Szelenyi E, Tieu M, Trader C, Tran A, van Velthoven CTJ, Walker M, Wang Y, Weed N, Wirthlin M, Wood T, Wynalda B, Yao Z, Zhou T, Ariza J, Dee N, Reding M, Ronellenfitch K, Mufti S, Sunkin SM, Smith KA, Esposito L, Waters J, Thyagarajan B, Yao S, Lein ES, Zeng H, Levi BP, Ngai J, Ting JT, Tasic B. Cell. 2025 May 16:S0092-8674(25)00513-6. doi: 10.1016/j.cell.2025.05.002. PubMed 40403729.
Backbone
  Vector backbone: rAAV
  Backbone manufacturer: Allen Institute for Brain Science
  Vector type: AAV
Growth in bacteria
  Bacterial resistance: Ampicillin, 100 μg/mL
  Growth temperature: 37°C
  Growth strain: NEB Stable
  Copy number: High Copy
Gene/Insert
  Gene/Insert name: SYFP2
  Species: Synthetic
  Insert size (bp): 720
  Mutation: NA
  Promoter: Beta Globin minimal promoter
  Cloning method: Gibson Cloning
Terms and licenses: Academic/Nonprofit Terms; Industry Terms: Not Available to Industry
Depositor comments: Funded by the Brain Initiative. Please visit https://doi.org/10.1101/2023.09.20.558718 for bioRxiv preprint.
How to cite: AiP12162 - pAAV-AiE0400h-minBglobin-SYFP2-WPRE3-BGHpA (Alias: CN2162) was a gift from Allen Institute for Brain Science & Boaz Levi (Addgene plasmid # 208151 ; http://n2t.net/addgene:208151 ; RRID:Addgene_208151)
